>Addgene plasmid #233867 | pSecUAG_UTu1D | addgene full sequence | sequence record 471093 | Addgene NGS Result
CTTCCTTTTTCAATATTATTGAAGCATTTATCAGGGTTATTGTCTCATGAGCGGATACATATTTGAATGT
ATTTAGAAAAATAAACAAATAGGCATGCAGCGCTCTTCCGCTTCCTCGCTCACTGACTCGCTACGCTCGG
TCGTTCGACTGCGGCGAGCGGTGTCAGCTCACTCAAAAGCGGTAATACGGTTATCCACAGAATCAGGGGA
TAAAGCCGGAAAGAACATGTGAGCAAAAAGCAAAGCACCGGAAGAAGCCAACGCCGCAGGCGTTTTTCCA
TAGGCTCCGCCCCCCTGACGAGCATCACAAAAATCGACGCTCAAGCCAGAGGTGGCGAAACCCGACAGGA
CTATAAAGATACCAGGCGTTTCCCCCTGGAAGCTCCCTCGTGCGCTCTCCTGTTCCGACCCTGCCGCTTA
CCGGATACCTGTCCGCCTTTCTCCCTTCGGGAAGCGTGGCGCTTTCTCATAGCTCACGCTGTTGGTATCT
CAGTTCGGTGTAGGTCGTTCGCTCCAAGCTGGGCTGTGTGCACGAACCCCCCGTTCAGCCCGACCGCTGC
GCCTTATCCGGTAACTATCGTCTTGAGTCCAACCCGGTAAGACACGACTTATCGCCACTGGCAGCAGCCA
TTGGTAACTGATTTAGAGGACTTTGTCTTGAAGTTATGCACCTGTTAAGGCTAAACTGAAAGAACAGATT
TTGGTGAGTGCGGTCCTCCAACCCACTTACCTTGGTTCAAAGAGTTGGTAGCTCAGCGAACCTTGAGAAA
ACCACCGTTGGTAGCGGTGGTTTTTCTTTATTTATGAGATGATGAATCAATCGGTCTATCAAGTCAACGA
ACAGCTATTCCGGGCCGGCCGATTTCGGCCGGCCGGAGCCTATGGAAAAACGCCAGCAACGCGGCCTTTT
TACGGTTCCTGGCCTTTTGCTGGCCTTTTGCTCACATGTTCTTTCCTGCGTTATCCCCTGATTCTGTGGA
TAACCGTATTACCGCCTTTGAGTGAGCTGATACCGCTCGCCGCAGCCGAACGACCGAGCGCAGCGAGTCA
GTGAGCGAGGAAGCGGAAGAGCGCCTGATGCGGTATTTTCTCCTTACGCATCTGTGCGGTATTTCACACC
GCATATGGTGCACTCTCAGTACAATCTGCTCTGATGCCGCATAGTTAAGCCAGTATACACTCCGCTATCG
CTACGTGACTGGGTCATGGCTGCGCCCCGACACCCGCCAACACCCGCTGACGCGCCCTGACGGGCTTGTC
TGCTCCCGGCATCCGCTTACAGACAAGCTGTGACCGTCTCCGGGAGCTGCATGTGTCAGAGGTTTTCACC
GTCATCACCGAAACGCGCGAGGCAGCAGATCAATTCGCGCGCGAAGGCGAAGCGGCATGCATAATGTGCC
TGTCAAATGGACGAAGCAGGGATTCTGCAAACCCTATGCTACTCCGTCAAGCCGTCAATTGTCTGATTCG
TTACCAATTATGACAACTTGACGGCTACATCATTCACTTTTTCTTCACAACCGGCACGGAACTCGCTCGG
GCTGGCCCCGGTGCATTTTTTAAATACCCGCGAGAAATAGAGTTGATCGTCAAAACCAACATTGCGACCG
ACGGTGGCGATAGGCATCCGGGTGGTGCTCAAAAGCAGCTTCGCCTGGCTGATACGTTGGTCCTCGCGCC
AGCTTAAGACGCTAATCCCTAACTGCTGGCGGAAAAGATGTGACAGACGCGACGGCGACAAGCAAACATG
CTGTGCGACGCTGGCGATATCAAAATTGCTGTCTGCCAGGTGATCGCTGATGTACTGACAAGCCTCGCGT
ACCCGATTATCCATCGGTGGATGGAGCGACTCGTTAATCGCTTCCATGCGCCGCAGTAACAATTGCTCAA
GCAGATTTATCGCCAGCAGCTCCGAATAGCGCCCTTCCCCTTGCCCGGCGTTAATGATTTGCCCAAACAG
GTCGCTGAAATGCGGCTGGTGCGCTTCATCCGGGCGAAAGAACCCCGTATTGGCAAATATTGACGGCCAG
TTAAGCCATTCATGCCAGTAGGCGCGCGGACGAAAGTAAACCCACTGGTGATACCATTCGCGAGCCTCCG
GATGACGACCGTAGTGATGAATCTCTCCTGGCGGGAACAGCAAAATATCACCCGGTCGGCAAACAAATTC
TCGTCCCTGATTTTTCACCACCCCCTGACCGCGAATGGTGAGATTGAGAATATAACCTTTCATTCCCAGC
GGTCGGTCGATAAAAAAATCGAGATAACCGTTGGCCTCAATCGGCGTTAAACCCGCCACCAGATGGGCAT
TAAACGAGTATCCCGGCAGCAGGGGATCATTTTGCGCTTCAGCCATACTTTTCATACTCCCGCCATTCAG
AGAAGAAACCAATTGTCCATATTGCATCAGACATTGCCGTCACTGCGTCTTTTACTGGCTCTTCTCGCTA
ACCAAACCGGTAACCCCGCTTATTAAAAGCATTCTGTAACAAAGCGGGACCAAAGCCATGACAAAAACGC
GTAACAAAAGTGTCTATAATCACGGCAGAAAAGTCCACATTGATTATTTGCACGGCGTCACACTTTGCTA
TGCCATAGCATTTTTATCCATAAGATTAGCGGATCCTACCTGACGCTTTTTATCGCAACTCTCTACTGTT
TCTCCATACCCGTTTGAATTCGGAGGGGAACTTCTGTCTGGTGGCAGACGGGAACTCTAAATTCCTTGAA
ATGCCTCGCCGCATTGGGTTCGATTCCCTTCCCCTCCGCCAGGATCTAGAGTCGACCTGCAGATCCTTAG
CGAAAGCTAAGGATTTTTTTTAGGAATTAACCATGGATCCGAGCAGCCTGATACAGATTAAATCAGAACG
CAGAAGCGGTCTGATAAAACAGAATTTGCCTGGCGGCAGTAGCGCGGTGGTCCCACCTGACCCCATGCCG
AACTCAGAAGTGAAACGCCGTAGCGCCGATGGTAGTGTGGGGTCTCCCCATGCGAGAGTAGGGAACTGCC
AGGCATCAAATAAAACGAAAGGCTCAGTCGAAAGACTGGGCCTTTCGTTTTATCTGTTGTTTGTCGGTGA
ACGCTCTCCTGAGTAGGACAAATCCGCCGGGAGCGGATTTGAACGTTGCGAAGCAACGGCCCGGAGGGTG
GCGGGCAGGACGCCCGCCATAAACTGCCAGGCATCAAATTAAGCAGAAGGCCATCCTGACGGATGGCCGC
GGCCGCCTCTAAACGGGTCTTGAGGGGTTTTTTGCTGAAACCTCAGGCATTTGAGAAGCACACGGTCACA
CTGCTTCCGGTAGTCAATAAACCGGTAAACCAGCAATAGACATAAGCGGCTATTTAACGACCCCGCCCTG
AACCGACGACAAGCTGACGACCGGGTCTCCGCAAGTGGCACTTTTCGGGGAAATGTGCGCGGAACCCCTA
TTTGTTTATTTTTCTAAATACATTCAAATATGTATCCGCTCATGAATTAGATATGCTTTGAAACAAAGTT
TACAAGGCTCTTCTTATCCATATAGCCTGTGTGCCTGTCCACCTCTTTTCCGTCTTTTAAAACGATGAGG
GTAGGTATTGACATAAACTTAAATTTTACTGCCAATTCACGTGCATTATCCACGTTAGACTGTGCTATCA
CAGCCTTGTCGCCGAGTTCCGCCTCGGCAGCCTGCAGCTCAGGACTGAGCTGTACGCATCCCGGCTACCA
CGGTGCCCAAAAGTCAATTAAAACGGGCTTGGCGGTCTTAACGGTTTCATCAAAATTAGCATTTGTAATA
TCCAATACTGCCATAATCATGGTCTGTTTCCTGTGTGATCATTGGATAACCTCGATAAACTGGTTTCCGG
TATAGGCTTTCAGCTGGCCTATGGGGGAGAGGGTCAGCCCCGCTTGTGTCGCGATAGCAAGGAGCTCGGC
TTCACTTTCTTTACCGACGGCAACCAGCAAGCCGCCGCTGGTCTGCGGATCGCACATGATGTTGCGGGTG
CGTTCATCCATGGCACCGAGCTTGGCGCCATAGGAATCGAAGTTGCGCAGGGTACCGCCCGGTACGCAGC
CCTCGGACAGGTAGTAATCTACTTCGTCGAGCAGTGGCAGCGCCTTGAAATCGAGGGTGGCACACACCCC
TGAGCCTTCGCACATCTCAAGCAGGTGTCCCGCCAGGCCAAACCCGGTCACATCCGTCATGGCGTGCACG
CCGGGCAGTTCGGCAAAGCGCTGGCCAATCTTGTTGAGGGTGCACATGGCGTTGGGGGCCAGCTGCTCAT
GCTCTGGCTTCAATTTGCCCTTCTTCTGGGCCGTGGTGAGGATGCCGATACCGAGGGGCTTGGTCAGGTA
GAGGATGTCACCCGCCTGGGCCGTGTCGTTCTGCTTGATGGCATTGAGCGGCACTATACCGGTCACAGCA
AGACCGAAGATGGGCTCGGGGGCATCGATACTGTGGCCGCCAGCCAAGGATATGCCCGCTTCATGGCACA
CCTGGCGGCCGCCATCTATCACCTGCTGGGCCACTTCCGGGGCTAGGGTGTTGATGGGCCAGCCAAGGAT
GGCAATGGCAACGATGGGCTTGCCGCCCATGGCGTAGATGTCGCTGATGGCGTTGGTGGCCGCGATGCGG
CCAAAGGTAAAGGGATCATCGACGATGGGCATGAAGAAGTCGGTGGTGGAAACAATGCCCTGACCGTTGC
CGATATCGACCACGGCCGCGTCATCCTTGCTGCTGTTGCCAACCACCAGGGTCGGGTCGTCAAAGCCCGG
GATCTGGCTCTTGAGAATGGTGTCGAGCACCTTGGGAGAAATTTTGCAGCCGCAGCCAGCCCCGTGGCTG
TATTGGGTCAGACGAATGGAAGACACGATTACCCCTTGTTTGGCTGTTTCTCAAGATGAAACAGCGTATA
TCAGGCAAAAGGAGATGACCCTGAGCGGGCCATTGGACAGGGCATTATGCCACAAGGACTCTGCGGGTTC
GAATCACAATAGCCTGTCGAAAATGCCGCCAGCGGAACTGGCGGCTGTGGGATCAGGGCTCCTCGGTCGC
AGTGGTCGGAGTGGGCAGTAGCAACTCCTTGAGTTGGGCGATAAGCAGTGCAATCTCGGTCGGCAGCAGG
GTCGCCATATTGAGCAGCACCTTCTGCTGGCGCACGGTGGCGATGACCGGCACCGGCAGTTTCCGCAGGG
CATCGAGCAGCTGCTGGGCCGGACGCGGGTCGGTGCATTCGAGCGCAGGCGCAGGGTAGAACTCGTCCGG
CAGGGTGCCACCACCCACCACCAGCTGGGCGGGGACCGGCACAAAGCAGCCGGGCAGGGCGGCCATCAGC
TGATCGGCGCGGGCCTGCATGGCGGCAGGGTTGCTCAAGGTGCGCTGGGCGATGCCCTCGCCGATGGGGG
ACTTGTTGAGCTTGTGGATGAGCAGGCGTTCCAGCAGGGAGTAGACGATGCGGCTCGGGCGGAAGGTGCG
CATCATGGGGTGTTTTTCCAGCCGCTTGATGAGGTCGCTGCGGCCGCTGATGATGCCCGATTGCGGGCCA
CCCAGCAGCTTGTCGCCGGAGTAGCAGACCAGATCCGCCCCCGCCTTGATGTACTGACGCACCGAGGTTT
CGTCCGGTGCAAACTCCTCGGTGGTCAAGCCCGAGCCCTGATCCACCGCCAGCACCACGTGCTCGGGCAG
GGCGCGGGCCACCTCGCCAATATCGGGGGATTCGGTAAAGCCGCGAATGGCGAAATTGGATCTGTGTACC
ATCAGCACCAGCGCGGTCTGATCTGTGATGGCATCGAGGTAATCTTTGGCGGTAGTGATATTGGTGGTGC
CCACCTCCACCAGTTTGGCGCCGGAGAGCGCCAGAATGTCGGGAATGCGAAAGCCGCCACCAATCTGGAT
CTGTTCGCCCCGCGAGACGATCACCTCGCGCCCCTTGGCTATCTCCTGCAGCAGCAAGAAGAGCGAAGCG
GCGTTGTTGTTGACCACCAGCGAATCCTCGGCCTGGGTGAGGCAACGGAGCAGGGGGGCGATCAGCCCCT
TGCGCCCGCCGCGCTTGCCGGTGGCGAGATCCAGTTCCAGATTGTTGTAGCCAGTGTTGAGGTCGCGCAC
CTCGTCCCACAGCTCGCGACTTAGCGGCGAGCGCCCCAGATTGGTGTGCACCAGGGTGCCGGTGGCGTTG
ATCACCCGGGTCTGACGTTGGCGCAGCTGCTGCTGGCAACGCTTGGCAATCAGTGCCTCGATTTGCTCGG
GGGCAACCCCATGCTGGCGAAATGCCTCGCTCTGGCGCAATTCGCTCAGGACATCGCGCACCGCCTGGGT
CACCAGCGGGCGGCTCAGCGCCTCGATAAAACCGGTGAGAAAGGGTTGCTGCAGCAGCTGTTCCACTTGC
GGTAGACGGCGCGCTTGTTGCTGGCTGGGCTGTGGCAGTGAATCTGGCAGTGAATCTGGCAGTGAATCGT
CGGCAGTGGGACATGATTCGGGCTGACTGTGAGAGTGGGCGATGGCTGGCGCGTGAGACGAGTTCGGCAT
GGTTTAGTTCCTCACCTTGTCGTATTATACTATGCCGATATACTATGCCGATGATTAATTGTCAACACGT
GTTAATTCTTATTTGCCGACTACCTTGGTGATCTCGCCTTTCACGTAGTGGACAAATTCTTCCAACTGAT
CTGCGCGCGAGGCCAAGCGATCTTCTTCTTGTCCAAGATAAGCCTGTCTAGCTTCAAGTATGACGGGCTG
ATACTGGGCCGGCAGGCGCTCCATTGCCCAGTCGGCAGCGACATCCTTCGGCGCGATTTTGCCGGTTACT
GCGCTGTACCAAATGCGGGACAACGTAAGCACTACATTTCGCTCATCGCCAGCCCAGTCGGGCGGCGAGT
TCCATAGCGTTAAGGTTTCATTTAGCGCCTCAAATAGATCCTGTTCAGGAACCGGATCAAAGAGTTCCTC
CGCCGCTGGACCTACCAAGGCAACGCTATGTTCTCTTGCTTTTGTCAGCAAGATAGCCAGATCAATGTCG
ATCGTGGCTGGCTCGAAGATACCTGCAAGAATGTCATTGCGCTGCCATTCTCCAAATTGCAGTTCGCGCT
TAGCTGGATAACGCCACGGAATGATGTCGTCGTGCACAACAATGGTGACTTCTACAGCGCGGAGAATCTC
GCTCTCTCCAGGGGAAGCCGAAGTTTCCAAAAGGTCGTTGATCAAAGCTCGCCGCGTTGTTTCATCAAGC
CTTACGGTCACCGTAACCAGCAAATCAATATCACTGTGTGGCTTCAGGCCGCCATCCACTGCGGAGCCGT
ACAAATGTACGGCCAGCAACGTCGGTTCGAGATGGCGCTCGATGACGCCAACTACCTCTGATAGTTGAGT
CGATACTTCGGCGATCACCGCTTCCCTCATACT
Features (pLannotate 1.2.2; 18 found; start..end, strand, type, name):
    105..852     -  rep_origin     RSF ori: Plasmids containing the RSF 1030 origin of replication can be propagated in E. coli cells that contain additional plasmids with compatible origins.
    936..1069    +  rep_origin     RSF ori (fragment): Plasmids containing the RSF 1030 origin of replication can be propagated in E. coli cells that contain additional plasmids with compatible origins.
   1074..1214    -  misc_feature   bom: basis of mobility region from pBR322
   1316..1356    -  CDS            rop (fragment): Rop protein, which maintains plasmids at low copy number; rop
   1478..2356    -  CDS            araC: L-arabinose regulatory protein; araC
   2383..2667    +  promoter       araBAD promoter: araBAD; promoter of the L-arabinose operon of E. coli; the araC regulatory gene is transcribed in the opposite direction (Guzman et al., 1995)
   2681..2766    +  ncRNA          tRNA-Sec (fragment): Accession: RF01852 - Selenocysteine transfer RNA
   2775..2792    +  misc_feature   MCS (fragment): pUC18/19 multiple cloning site
   2793..2822    +  terminator     bacterial terminator (fragment): putative bacterial transcription terminator
   2898..3013    +  ncRNA          5S rRNA: Accession: RF00001 - 5S ribosomal RNA
   3017..3103    +  terminator     rrnB T1 terminator: Escherichia coli rrnB; transcription terminator T1 from the E. coli rrnB gene
   3195..3218    +  terminator     rrnB T2 terminator (fragment): transcription terminator T2 from the E. coli rrnB gene
   3225..3254    +  terminator     T7 terminator (fragment): transcription terminator for bacteriophage T7 RNA polymerase
   3418..3475    +  promoter       AmpR promoter (fragment): bla
   3828..4850    -  CDS            selD: SELD_ECOLI - Also known as fdhB. Experimental evidence at protein level: Swiss-Prot protein existence level 1. Synthesizes selenophosphate from selenide and ATP. From Escherichia coli (strain K12).
   6529..6576    -  promoter       EM7 promoter: synthetic bacterial promoter&nbsp
   6589..7380    -  CDS            SmR: aminoglycoside adenylyltransferase (Murphy, 1985); aadA; confers resistance to spectinomycin and streptomycin
   7381..89      -  promoter       AmpR promoter (across the origin): bla
