[The description below was written by a language model from this plasmid's Addgene catalogue record and pLannotate feature annotations shown in this document.]
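Description:
pSecUAG_UTu1D is a 7,383 bp bacterial expression plasmid that supplies the components needed to insert selenocysteine at amber (UAG) codons in BL21-derived E. coli. It is built on pBAD-myc-HisA, but the original pBR322 origin and ampicillin marker were replaced with the RSF origin and spectinomycin resistance cassette from pRSF-Duet1. The annotation shows this exchange: an RSF 1030 origin, residual bom and rop fragments, and an aadA (SmR) gene driven by the bla promoter. The RSF origin is compatible with other common replicons, so the plasmid can coexist with a second plasmid carrying a UAG-containing target gene. It is recorded as high copy.

The payload has four parts. The synthetic allo-tRNA UTu1D, about 90 bp and annotated as a tRNA-Sec-like ncRNA, sits directly downstream of the araBAD promoter. The divergently transcribed araC regulator makes its expression arabinose-inducible, and rrnB terminators lie downstream. Aeromonas salmonicida selenophosphate synthase (SelD) is expressed from its native promoter and begins with a GUG start codon; it generates the selenophosphate donor. A. salmonicida selenocysteine synthase (SelA) is expressed from the EM7 promoter and converts the serine charged onto the tRNA into selenocysteine. SelA itself is not called in the feature table, but the unannotated stretch between selD and the EM7 promoter is consistent with its position. The fourth insert is Treponema denticola thioredoxin (Trx1), with cysteine 32 recoded to selenocysteine by a UAG codon. The record states no promoter for it, and it is not annotated, although a bla promoter fragment lies upstream of the region. Together these parts recode UAG as selenocysteine for producing recombinant selenoproteins.
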