Addgene plasmid #233867: pSecUAG_UTu1D
Purpose: Expresses machinery necessary for selenocysteine incorporation at UAG codons in BL21-derived cells, spectinomycin resistant
Depositing lab: Natalie Krahn & Dieter Söll. Depositing organization: Yale University.
Backbone
  Vector backbone: pBAD-myc-HisA
  Backbone manufacturer: Invitrogen
  Backbone size w/o insert (bp): 3500
  Total vector size (bp): 7383
  Modifications to backbone: RSF origin and spectinomycin resistance were taken from pRSF-Duet1 and used to replace the pBR322 origin and ampicillin resistance of pBAD-myc-HisA
  Vector type: Bacterial Expression
Growth in bacteria
  Bacterial resistance: Spectinomycin, 50 μg/mL
  Growth temperature: 37°C
  Growth strain: DH5alpha
  Copy number: High Copy
Gene/Insert 1
  Gene/Insert name: allo-tRNA UTu1D
  Species: Synthetic
  Insert size (bp): 90
  GenBank ID: NC_000019
  Promoter: araBAD
  Cloning method: Gibson Cloning
  Sequencing primers: 5′ ATGCCATAGCATTTTTATCC
Gene/Insert 2
  Gene/Insert name: thioredoxin (alt name: Trx1)
  Species: Treponema denticola
  Mutation: Cysteine 32 switched to Selenocysteine (UAG)
  GenBank ID: NC_002967
  Cloning method: Gibson Cloning
  Sequencing primers: 5′ gcggctatttaacgaccc
Gene/Insert 3
  Gene/Insert name: Selenophosphate synthase (alt name: SelD)
  Species: Aeromonas salmonicida
  Insert size (bp): 1038
  Mutation: starts with GUG instead of AUG
  GenBank ID: NF_002098
  Promoter: native As SelD
  Cloning method: Gibson Cloning
  Sequencing primers: 5′ CTACCACGGTGCCCAAAAGTC; 3′ GCATTTTCGACAGGCTATTG
Gene/Insert 4
  Gene/Insert name: Selenocysteine synthase (alt name: SelA)
  Species: Aeromonas salmonicida
  Insert size (bp): 1488
  GenBank ID: NF_003308
  Promoter: EM7
  Cloning method: Gibson Cloning
  Sequencing primers: 5′ CAGGGCATTATGCCACAAG; 3′ gccgatatactatgccg
Terms and licenses: Academic/Nonprofit Terms; Industry Terms: Not Available to Industry
How to cite: pSecUAG_UTu1D was a gift from Natalie Krahn & Dieter Söll (Addgene plasmid # 233867 ; http://n2t.net/addgene:233867 ; RRID:Addgene_233867)
